>Addgene plasmid #49049 | pFBXNH3 | depositor full sequence | sequence record 72041 | pFBXNH3 sequence 6986 bps
TTCTCTGTCACAGAATGAAAATTTTTCTGTCATCTCTTCGTTATTAATGTTTGTAATTGACTGAATATCA
ACGCTTATTTGCAGCCTGAATGGCGAATGGG
[124 nt withheld, positions 102-225]
C
[91 nt withheld, positions 227-317]
A
[49 nt withheld, positions 319-367]
CCTTTGACGTTGGAGTCCACGTTCTT
[37 nt withheld, positions 394-430]
ACCCTATCTCGGTCTATTCTTTTGATTTATAAGGGATTTTGCCGATTTCGGCCTATTGGTTAAAAAATGA
GCTGATTTAACAAAAATTTAACGCGAATTTTAACAAAATATTAACGCTTACAATTTAGGTGGCACTTTTC
GGGGAAATGTGCGCGGAACCCCTATTTGTTTATTTTTCTAAATACATTCAAATATGTATCCGCTCATGAG
ACAATAACCCTGATAAATGCTTCAATAATATTGAAAAAGGAAGAGTATGAGTATTCAACATTTCCGTGTC
GCCCTTATTCCCTTTTTTGCGGCATTTTGCCTTCCTGTTTTTGCTCACCCAGAAACGCTGGTGAAAGTAA
AAGATGCTGAAGATCAGTTGGGTGCACGAGTGGGTTACATCGAACTGGATCTCAACAGCGGTAAGATCCT
TGAGAGTTTTCGCCCCGAAGAACGTTTTCCAATGATGAGCACTTTTAAAGTTCTGCTATGTGGCGCGGTA
TTATCCCGTATTGACGCCGGGCAAGAGCAACTCGGTCGCCGCATACACTATTCTCAGAATGACTTGGTTG
AGTACTCACCAGTCACAGAAAAGCATCTTACGGATGGCATGACAGTAAGAGAATTATGCAGTGCTGCCAT
AACCATGAGTGATAACACTGCGGCCAACTTACTTCTGACAACGATCGGAGGACCGAAGGAGCTAACCGCT
TTTTTGCACAACATGGGGGATCATGTAACTCGCCTTGATCGTTGGGAACCGGAGCTGAATGAAGCCATAC
CAAACGACGAGCGTGACACCACGATGCCTGTAGCAATGGCAACAACGTTGCGCAAACTATTAACTGGCGA
ACTACTTACTCTAGCTTCCCGGCAACAATTAATAGACTGGATGGAGGCGGATAAAGTTGCAGGACCACTT
CTGCGCTCGGCCCTTCCGGCTGGCTGGTTTATTGCTGATAAATCTGGAGCCGGTGAGCGTGGGTCTCGCG
GTATCATTGCAGCACTGGGGCCAGATGGTAAGCCCTCCCGTATCGTAGTTATCTACACGACGGGGAGTCA
GGCAACTATGGATGAACGAAATAGACAGATCGCTGAGATAGGTGCCTCACTGATTAAGCATTGGTAACTG
TCAGACCAAGTTTACTCATATATACTTTAGATTGATTTAAAACTTCATTTTTAATTTAAAAGGATCTAGG
TGAAGATCCTTTTTGATAATCTCATGACCAAAATCCCTTAACGTGAGTTTTCGTTCCACTGAGCGTCAGA
CCCCGTAGAAAAGATCAAAGGATCTTCTTGAGATCCTTTTTTTCTGCGCGTAATCTGCTGCTTGCAAACA
AAAAAACCACCGCTACCAGCGGTGGTTTGTTTGCCGGATCAAGAGCTACCAACTCTTTTTCCGAAGGTAA
CTGGCTTCAGCAGAGCGCAGATACCAAATACTGTTCTTCTAGTGTAGCCGTAGTTAGGCCACCACTTCAA
GAACTCTGTAGCACCGCCTACATACCTCGCTCTGCTAATCCTGTTACCAGTGGCTGCTGCCAGTGGCGAT
AAGTCGTGTCTTACCGGGTTGGACTCAAGACGATAGTTACCGGATAAGGCGCAGCGGTCGGGCTGAACGG
GGGGTTCGTGCACACAGCCCAGCTTGGAGCGAACGACCTACACCGAACTGAGATACCTACAGCGTGAGCT
ATGAGAAAGCGCCACGCTTCCCGAAGGGAGAAAGGCGGACAGGTATCCGGTAAGCGGCAGGGTCGGAACA
GGAGAGCGCACGAGGGAGCTTCCAGGGGGAAACGCCTGGTATCTTTATAGTCCTGTCGGGTTTCGCCACC
TCTGACTTGAGCGTCGATTTTTGTGATGCTCGTCAGGGGGGCGGAGCCTATGGAAAAACGCCAGCAACGC
GGCCTTTTTACGGTTCCTGGCCTTTTGCTGGCCTTTTGCTCACATGTTCTTTCCTGCGTTATCCCCTGAT
TCTGTGGATAACCGTATTACCGCCTTTGAGTGAGCTGATACCGCTCGCCGCAGCCGAACGACCGAGCGCA
GCGAGTCAGTGAGCGAGGAAGCGGACTAGCGCCTGATGCGGTATTTTCTCCTTACGCATCTGTGCGGTAT
TTCACACCGCATAGACCAGCCGCGTAACCTGGCAAAATCGGTTACGGTTGAGTAATAAATGGATGCCCTG
CGTAAGCGGGTGTGGGCGGACAATAAAGTCTTAAACTGAACAAAATAGATCTAAACTATGACAATAAAGT
CTTAAACTAGACAGAATAGTTGTAAACTGAAATCAGTCCAGTTATGCTGTGAAAAAGCATACTGGACTTT
TGTTATGGCTAAAGCAAACTCTTCATTTTCTGAAGTGCAAATTGCCCGTCGTATTAAAGAGGGGCGTGGC
CAAGGGCATGGTAAAGACTATATTCGCGGCGTTGTGACAATTTACCGAACAACTCCGCGGCCGGGAAGCC
GATCTCGGCTTGAACGAATTGTTAGGTGGCGGTACTTGGGTCGATATCAAAGTGCATCACTTCTTCCCGT
ATGCCCAACTTTGTATAGAGAGCCACTGCGGGATCGTCACCGTAATCTGCTTGCACGTAGATCACATAAG
CACCAAGCGCGTTGGCCTCATGCTTGAGGAGATTGATGAGCGCGGTGGCAATGCCCTGCCTCCGGTGCTC
GCCGGAGACTGCGAGATCATAGATATAGATCTCACTACGCGGCTGCTCAAACTTGGGCAGAACGTAAGCC
GCGAGAGCGCCAACAACCGCTTCTTGGTCGAAGGCAGCAAGCGCGATGAATGTCTTACTACGGAGCAAGT
TCCCGAGGTAATCGGAGTCCGGCTGATGTTGGGAGTAGGTGGCTACGTCTCCGAACTCACGACCGAAAAG
ATCAAGAGCAGCCCGCATGGATTTGACTTGGTCAGGGCCGAGCCTACATGTGCGAATGATGCCCATACTT
GAGCCACCTAACTTTGTTTTAGGGCGACTGCCCTGCTGCGTAACATCGTTGCTGCTGCGTAACATCGTTG
CTGCTCCATAACATCAAACATCGACCCACGGCGTAACGCGCTTGCTGCTTGGATGCCCGAGGCATAGACT
GTACAAAAAAACAGTCATAACAAGCCATGAAAACCGCCACTGCGCCGTTACCACCGCTGCGTTCGGTCAA
GGTTCTGGACCAGTTGCGTGAGCGCATACGCTACTTGCATTACAGTTTACGAACCGAACAGGCTTATGTC
AACTGGGTTCGTGCCTTCATCCGTTTCCACGGTGTGCGTCACCCGGCAACCTTGGGCAGCAGCGAAGTCG
AGGCATTTCTGTCCTGGCTGGCGAACGAGCGCAAGGTTTCGGTCTCCACGCATCGTCAGGCATTGGCGGC
CTTGCTGTTCTTCTACGGCAAGGTGCTGTGCACGGATCTGCCCTTGCTTCAGGAGATCGGTAGACCTCGG
CCGTCGCGGCGCTTGCCGGTGGTGCTGACCCCGGATGAAGTGGTTCGCATCCTCGGTTTTCTGGAAGGCG
AGCATCGTTTGTTCGCCCAGGACTCTAGCTATAGTTCTAGTGGTTGGCTACAGCTTTGTTTAAACAAAGC
TGGCTATGGCAGGGCTTGCCGCCCCGACGTTGGCTGCGAGCCCTGGGCCTTCACCCGAACTTGGGGGTTG
GGGTGGGGAAAAGGAAGAAACGCGGGCGTATTGGTCCCAATGGGGTCTCGGTGGGGTATCGACAGAGTGC
CAGCCCTGGGACCGAACCCCGCGTTTATGAACAAACGACCCAACACCCGTGCGTTTTATTCTGTCTTTTT
ATTGCCGTCATAGCGCGGGTTCCTTCCGGTATTGTCTCCTTCCGTGTTTCAGTTAGCCTCCCCCATCTCC
CGGTACCGCATGCTATGCATCAGCTGCTAGCACCATGGCTCGAGATCCCGGGTGATCAAGTCTTCGTCGA
GTGATTGTAAATAAAATGTAATTTACAGTATAGTATTTTAATTAATATACAAATGATTTGATAATAATTC
TTATTTAACTATAATATATTGTGTTGGGTTGAATTAAAGGTCCGTATACTAGTATCGATTCGCGACCTAC
TCCGGAATATTAATAGATCATGGAGATAATTAAAATGATAACCATCTCGCAAATAAATAAGTATTTTACT
GTTTTCGTAACAGTTTTGTAATAAAAAAACCTATAAATATTCCGGATTATTCATACCGTCCCACCATCGG
GCGCGGATCCCGGTCCGAAGCGCGCGGAATTCAAAGGCCTACGTCGACGAGCTCATATGCACCATCATCA
TCACCATCATCATCATCATTTAGAAGTTTTGTTTCAAGGTCCAAGTAGAAGAGCGAGCTGCAGACTGGCT
GTGTATAAGGGAGCCTGACATTTATATTCCCCAGAACATCAGGTTAATGGCGTTTTTGATGTCATTTTCG
CGGTGGCTGAGATCAGCCACTTCTTCCCCGATAACGGAGACCGGCACACTGGCCATATCGGTGGTCATCA
TGCGCCAGCTTTCATCCCCGATATGCACCACCGGGTAAAGTTCACGGGAGACTTTATCTGACAGCAGACG
TGCACTGGCCAGGGGGATCACCATCCGTCGCCCGGGCGTGTCAATAATATCACTCTGTACATCCACAAAC
AGACGATAACGGCTCTCTCTTTTATAGGTGTAAACCTTAAACTGCATTTCACCAGCCCCTGTTCTCGTCA
GCAAAAGAGCCGTTCATTTCAATAAACCGGGCGACCTCAGCCATCCCTTCCTGATTTTCCGCTTTCCAGC
GTTCGGCACGCAGACGACGGGCTTCATTCTGCATGGTTGTGCTTACCAGACCGGAGATATTGACATCATA
TATGCCTTGAGCAACTGATAGCTGTCGCTGTCAACTGTCACTGTAATACGCTGCTTCATAGCATACCTCT
TTTTGACATACTTCGGGTATACATATCAGTATATATTCTTATACCGCAAAAATCAGCGCGCAAATACGCA
TACTGTTATCTGGCTTTTAGTAAGCCGGATCCACGCGTTTACGCCCCGCCCTGCCACTCATCGCAGTACT
GTTGTAATTCATTAAGCATTCTGCCGACATGGAAGCCATCACAAACGGCATGATGAACCTGAATCGCCAG
CGGCATCAGCACCTTGTCGCCTTGCGTATAATATTTGCCCATGGTGAAAACGGGGGCGAAGAAGTTGTCC
ATATTGGCCACGTTTAAATCAAAACTGGTGAAACTCACCCAGGGATTGGCTGAGACGAAAAACATATTCT
CAATAAACCCTTTAGGGAAATAGGCCAGGTTTTCACCGTAACACGCCACATCTTGCGAATATATGTGTAG
AAACTGCCGGAAATCGTCGTGGTATTCACTCCAGAGCGATGAAAACGTTTCAGTTTGCTCATGGAAAACG
GTGTAACAAGGGTGAACACTATCCCATATCACCAGCTCACCGTCTTTCATTGCCATACGGAATTCCGGAT
GAGCATTCATCAGGCGGGCAAGAATGTGAATAAAGGCCGGATAAAACTTGTGCTTATTTTTCTTTACGGT
CTTTAAAAAGGCCGTAATATCCAGCTGAACGGTCTGGTTATAGGTACATTGAGCAACTGACTGAAATGCC
TCAAAATGTTCTTTACGATGCCATTGGGATATATCAACGGTGGTATATCCAGTGATTTTTTTCTCCATTT
TAGCTTCCTTAGCTCCTGAAAATCTCGACGGATCCTAACTCAAAATCCACACATTATACGAGCCGGAAGC
ATAAAGTGTAAAGCCTGGGGTGCCTAATGCGGCCGCCATAGTGACTGGATATGTTGTGTTTTACAGTATT
ATGTAGTCTGTTTTTTATGCAAAATCTAATTTAATATATTGATATTTATATCATTTTACGTTTCTCGTTC
AGCTTTTTTGTACAAACTTGTGATATCGAATTCGCTAGCTACCTTTCTCTTCTTTTTTGGATCTACCTTT
CTCTTCTTTTTTGGGGATCCACTAGTTCAGCTCTTCTGCATAATATCTAGAGCCTGCAGTCTCGACAAGC
TTGTCGAGAAGTACTAGAGGATCATAATCAGCCATACCACATTTGTAGAGGTTTTACTTGCTTTAAAAAA
CCTCCCACACCTCCCCCTGAACCTGAAACATAAAATGAATGCAATTGTTGTTGTTAACTTGTTTATTGCA
GCTTATAATGGTTACAAATAAAGCAATAGCATCACAAATTTCACAAATAAAGCATTTTTTTCACTGCATT
CTAGTTGTGGTTTGTCCAAACTCATCAATGTATCTTATCATGTCTGGATCTGATCACTGCTTGAGCCTAG
GAGATCCGAACCAGATAAGTGAAATCTAGTTCCAAACTATTTTGTCATTTTTAATTTTCGTATTAGCTTA
CGACGCTACACCCAGTTCCCATCTATTTTGTCACTCTTCCCTAAATAATCCTTAAAAACTCCATTTCCAC
CCCTCCCAGTTCCCAACTATTTTGTCCGCCCACAGCGGGGCATTTTTCTTCCTGTTATGTTTTTAATCAA
ACATCCTGCCAACTCCATGTGACAAACCGTCATCTTCGGCTACTTT
Features (pLannotate 1.2.2; 24 found; start..end, strand, type, name):
     81..97      +  CDS            lacZα (fragment): LacZα fragment of β-galactosidase; lacZ fragment
    102..556     +  rep_origin     f1 ori (sequence partly withheld): f1 bacteriophage origin of replication; arrow indicates direction of (+) strand synthesis
    582..686     +  promoter       AmpR promoter: bla
    687..1547    +  CDS            AmpR: β-lactamase; bla; confers resistance to ampicillin, carbenicillin, and related antibiotics
   1718..2306    +  rep_origin     ori: high-copy-number ColE1/pMB1/pBR322/pUC origin of replication
   2492..2543    -  misc_feature   bom (fragment): basis of mobility region from pBR322
   2611..2835    -  mobile_element Tn7R: mini-Tn7 element (right end of the Tn7 transposon) Tn7
   2902..3435    -  CDS            GmR: gentamycin acetyltransferase; aacC1; confers resistance to gentamycin
   3624..3652    -  promoter       Pc promoter: intI1 (promoter lies within the coding sequence); class 1 integron promoter
   3630..3977    -  CDS            YPR2_ECOLX (fragment): Protein predicted: Swiss-Prot protein existence level 4. From Escherichia coli.
   4169..4217    -  polyA_signal   HSV TK poly(A) signal: herpes simplex virus thymidine kinase polyadenylation signal (Cole and Stacy, 1985)
   4353..4462    -  promoter       p10 promoter: baculovirus promoter for expression in insect cells
   4507..4598    +  promoter       polyhedrin promoter: polh from Autographa californica; promoter for the baculovirus polyhedrin gene
   4795..5097    -  CDS            ccdB: CCDB_ECOLI - Also known as G, letB, letD. Experimental evidence at protein level: Swiss-Prot protein existence level 1. Toxic component of a type II toxin-antitoxin (TA) system, functioning in plasmid maintainence. Responsible for the post- segregational killing (PSK) of plasmid-free cells, also referred to as a plasmid addiction system. Half-life of over 2 hours. Cell killing by CcdB is accompanied by filamentation, defects in chromosome and plasmid segregation, defects in cell division, formation of anucleate cells, decreased DNA synthesis and plasmid loss. Interferes with the activity of DN
   5102..5260    -  CDS            ccdA (fragment): CCDA_ECO57 - Also known as H, letA. Experimental evidence at protein level: Swiss-Prot protein existence level 1. Antitoxin component of a type II toxin-antitoxin (TA) system which inhibits the post-segregational killing (PSK) of plasmid-free cells, also referred to as a plasmid addiction system. Binds to and blocks the activity of CcdB; will also remove bound CcdB protein from the CcdB-GyrA complex by forming a CcdA-CcdB complex, a process termed rejuvenation. Functions as a transcriptional corepressor for the ccdAB operon, repression also requires CcdB (By similarity). From Escherichia coli
   5439..6098    -  CDS            CmR: chloramphenicol acetyltransferase; cat; confers resistance to chloramphenicol
   6099..6128    -  promoter       cat promoter (fragment): promoter of the E. coli cat gene encoding chloramphenicol acetyltransferase
   6152..6182    -  promoter       lac UV5 promoter: E. coli lac promoter with an "up" mutation
   6207..6331    -  protein_bind   attR1: mutant version of attR; recombination site for the Gateway® LR reaction LR Clonase™
   6350..6370    -  CDS            SV40 NLS: nuclear localization signal of SV40 (simian virus 40) large T antigen
   6374..6394    -  CDS            SV40 NLS: nuclear localization signal of SV40 (simian virus 40) large T antigen
   6470..6553    +  CDS            large T antigen (fragment): large T antigen from SV40 (simian virus 40)
   6576..6710    +  polyA_signal   SV40 poly(A) signal: SV40 polyadenylation signal
   6739..6904    -  mobile_element Tn7L: mini-Tn7 element (left end of the Tn7 transposon) Tn7
