[The description below was written by a language model from this plasmid's Addgene catalogue record and pLannotate feature annotations shown in this document.]
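Description:
pFBXNH3 is an empty insect-cell expression backbone derived from the baculovirus transfer vector pFBDM and adapted for FX cloning. It is a 6,986 bp plasmid propagated in E. coli through a ColE1/pUC-type origin (although the catalogue entry lists it as low copy), and it also carries an f1 origin. Ampicillin resistance sits on the backbone. A chloramphenicol resistance gene lies within the cloning cassette, so the empty vector is selected with both antibiotics.

The expression region lies between the Tn7R and Tn7L ends of a mini-Tn7 element. This arrangement allows the cassette, together with the gentamicin resistance marker also found between those ends, to be transposed into a baculovirus bacmid to generate recombinant virus. As in the parental dual-promoter design, divergent p10 and polyhedrin promoters are present, paired with HSV TK and SV40 polyadenylation signals respectively. The record names polyhedrin as the promoter driving the insert.

Downstream of the polyhedrin promoter is a counterselection stuffer containing ccdB, a ccdA fragment and the chloramphenicol marker. Because CcdB is toxic to ordinary strains, the empty vector is kept in the ccdB-tolerant strain DB3.1, and replacing the stuffer with an open reading frame is selected for in standard hosts. The attR1, SV40 NLS and large T antigen fragment annotations near this cassette are automated sequence matches, probably remnants of the source cassette and the SV40 terminator region rather than intended functional parts.

According to the catalogue fields, inserted genes gain an N-terminal decahistidine tag followed by a 3C (PreScission) protease cleavage site, though the feature table does not annotate these. This supports affinity purification and tag removal of proteins made in insect cells, for example in structural studies.
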