Addgene plasmid #49049: pFBXNH3
Purpose: (Empty Backbone) FX cloning insect cell expression vector
Depositing lab: Markus Gruetter. Depositing organization: University of Zurich. Publication: Crystal structure of TRIM20 C-terminal coiled-coil/B30.2 fragment: implications for the recognition of higher order oligomers. Weinert C, Morger D, Djekic A, Grutter MG, Mittl PR. Sci Rep. 2015 Jun 4;5:10819. doi: 10.1038/srep10819. PubMed 26043233.
Backbone
  Vector backbone: pFBDM
  Backbone manufacturer: Imre Berger
  Backbone size (bp): 6986
  Modifications to backbone: modified for compatibility with FX cloning and added tags/fusion proteins
  Vector type: Insect Expression
  Promoter: polH (polyhedrin)
  Tag / fusion protein: decaHis (10x His) (N terminal on backbone); 3C protease site (PreScission site) (N terminal on backbone)
Growth in bacteria
  Bacterial resistance: Chloramphenicol and Ampicillin, 25 & 100 μg/mL
  Growth temperature: 37°C
  Growth strain: DB3.1
  Copy number: Low Copy
Gene/Insert
  Cloning method: Unknown
  Sequencing primers: 5′ polyhedrin-fwd; 3′ SV40pA-R
Terms and licenses: Academic/Nonprofit Terms; Industry Terms: Not Available to Industry
Depositor comments: Constructed by Christopher Weinert, Grütter lab, Dept of Biochemistry, University of Zurich, Switzerland.
How to cite: pFBXNH3 was a gift from Markus Gruetter (Addgene plasmid # 49049 ; http://n2t.net/addgene:49049 ; RRID:Addgene_49049)
