>Addgene plasmid #49049 | pFBXNH3 | addgene partial sequence | sequence record 73383 | polyhedrin-F
AAAAACCTATAAATATTCCGGATTATTCATACCGTCCCACCATCGGGCGCGGATCCCGGTCCGAAGCGCG
CGGAATTCAAAGGCCTACGTCGACGAGCTCATATGCACCATCATCATCACCATCATCATCATCATTTAGA
AGTTTTGTTTCAAGGTCCAAGTAGAAGAGCGAGCTGCAGACTGGCTGTGTATAAGGGAGCCTGACATTTA
TATTCCCCAGAACATCAGGTTAATGGCGTTTTTGATGTCATTTTCGCGGTGGCTGAGATCAGCCACTTCT
TCCCCGATAACGGAGACCGGCACACTGGCCATATCGGTGGTCATCATGCGCCAGCTTTCATCCCCGATAT
GCACCACCGGGTAAAGTTCACGGGAGACTTTATCTGACAGCAGACGTGCACTGGCCAGGGGGATCACCAT
CCGTCGCCCGGGCGTGTCAATAATATCACTCTGTACATCCACAAACAGACGATAACGGCTCTCTCTTTTA
TAGGTGTAAACCTTAAACTGCATTTCACCAGCCCCTGTTCTCGTCAGCAAAAGAGCCGTTCATTTCAATA
AACCGGGCGACCTCAGCCATCCCTTCCTGATTTTCCGCTTTCCAGCGTTCGGCACGCAGACGACGGGCTT
CATTCTGCATGGTTGTGCTTACCAGACCGGAGATATTGACATCATATATGCCTTGAGCAACTGATAGCTG
TCGCTGTCAACTGTCACTGTAATACGCTGCTTCATAGCATACCTCTTTTTGACATACTTCGGGTATACAT
ATCAGTATATATTCTTATACCGCAAAAATCAGCGCGCAAATACGCATACTGTTATCTGGCTTTTAGTAAG
CCGGATCCACGCGTTTACGCCCCGCCCTGCCACTCATCGCAGTACTGTTGTAATTCATTAAGCATTCTGC
CGACATGGAAGCCATCACAAACGGCATGATGAACCTGAATCGCCAGCGGCATCAGCACCTTGTCGCCTTG
CGTATAATA
