>Addgene plasmid #49049 | pFBXNH3 | addgene partial sequence | sequence record 74654 | CAT-R 5'-GCAACTGACTGAAATGCCTC-3'
TATCAACGGTGGTATATCCAGTGATTTTTTTCTCCATTTTAGCTTCCTTAGCTCCTGAAAATCTCGACGG
ATCCTAACTCAAAATCCACACATTATACGAGCCGGAAGCATAAAGTGTAAAGCCTGGGGTGCCTAATGCG
GCCGCCATAGTGACTGGATATGTTGTGTTTTACAGTATTATGTAGTCTGTTTTTTATGCAAAATCTAATT
TAATATATTGATATTTATATCATTTTACGTTTCTCGTTCAGCTTTTTTGTACAAACTTGTGATATCGAAT
TCGCTAGCTACCTTTCTCTTCTTTTTTGGATCTACCTTTCTCTTCTTTTTTGGGGATCCACTAGTTCAGC
TCTTCTGCATAATATCTAGAGCCTGCAGTCTCGACAAGCTTGTCGAGAAGTACTAGAGGATCATAATCAG
CCATACCACATTTGTAGAGGTTTTACTTGCTTTAAAAAACCTCCCACACCTCCCCCTGAACCTGAAACAT
AAAATGAATGCAATTGTTGTTGTTAACTTGTTTATTGCAGCTTATAATGGTTACAAATAAAGCAATAGCA
TCACAAATTTCACAAATAAAGCATTTTTTTCACTGCATTCTAGTTGTGGTTTGTCCAAACTCATCAATGT
ATCTTATCATGTCTGGATCTGATCACTGCTTGAGCCTAGGAGATCCGAACCAGATAAGTGAAATCTAGTT
CCAAACTATTTTGTCATTTTTAATTTTCGTATTAGCTTACGACGCTACACCCAGTTCCCATCTATTTTGT
CACTCTTCCCTAAATAATCCTTAAAAACTCCATTTCCACCCCTCCCAGTTCCCAACTATTTTGTCCGCCC
ACAGCGGGGCATTTT
